Addgene plasmid #18250: T4 Lysozyme T26E WT*
Depositing lab: Brian Matthews. Depositing organization: University of Oregon.
Backbone
  Vector backbone: pHS1403
  Backbone size w/o insert (bp): 5000
  Vector type: Bacterial Expression
Growth in bacteria
  Bacterial resistance: Ampicillin, 100 μg/mL
  Growth temperature: 37°C
  Growth strain: DH5alpha
  Copy number: High Copy
Gene/Insert
  Gene/Insert name: T4 Lysozyme (alt name: RK41a TA)
  Species: Bacteriophage T4
  Insert size (bp): 600
  Mutation: T26E WT*
  GenBank ID: NP_049736
  Entrez Gene: e (a.k.a. T4p123)
  Cloning method: Restriction Enzyme; 5′ cloning site BamHI (not destroyed); 3′ cloning site HindIII (not destroyed)
  Sequencing primers: 5′ na; 3′ GGCGTATCACGAGGCCC
Terms and licenses: Academic/Nonprofit Terms; Industry Terms: Not Available to Industry
Depositor comments: The BamHI site is 27 bp from the ATG and the HindIII site is 115 bp from the stop.
How to cite: T4 Lysozyme T26E WT* was a gift from Brian Matthews (Addgene plasmid # 18250 ; http://n2t.net/addgene:18250 ; RRID:Addgene_18250)
