[The description below was written by a language model from this plasmid's Addgene catalogue record.]
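Description:
T4 Lysozyme T26E WT* is a bacterial expression plasmid built on the pHS1403 backbone (about 5 kb without insert) that carries a mutant copy of the bacteriophage T4 lysozyme gene, the product of phage gene e. It is a high-copy plasmid maintained in E. coli under ampicillin selection. The record does not name the origin of replication, the promoter driving expression or any other regulatory elements, and no annotated feature table is provided, so the details of how transcription is controlled cannot be stated from the available information. No fusion tags or reporters are listed.

The insert is roughly 600 bp and was cloned as a BamHI–HindIII fragment, with both sites preserved. According to the depositor, the BamHI site lies 27 bp from the start codon and the HindIII site 115 bp from the stop codon, so the fragment includes short flanking untranslated sequence around the coding region and can be excised or transferred intact. The recorded mutation is T26E, a threonine-to-glutamate substitution at residue 26, made in the "WT*" background. The record does not define WT*, but in the T4 lysozyme literature this term conventionally denotes the cysteine-free pseudo-wild-type protein used as a reference scaffold for engineered variants.

The record gives no explicit purpose, but the design is consistent with recombinant production of this single-site lysozyme variant in E. coli, for example for structural, stability or enzymatic studies of the protein.
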