>Addgene plasmid #18250 | T4 Lysozyme T26E WT* | addgene partial sequence | sequence record 24037 | 3primeUP
CGAAAAGCCCGCTCATTAGGCGGGCTCAGATCTGCTCATGTTTGACAGCTTATCATCGATAAGCTTCGGC
AATAAATTCTTGATATGTTTTCATATGTTTCCTTTAAATATTTTAATTAGTAATTGTCTATTCAAGTAAT
TGTGAATATACTATCACAATTCCAAGAGAAAGTAAACAGCTTTATAGATTTTTATACGCGTCCCAAGTGC
CAGTTCTAAACGTTGTAATGACTCGTTTTGCGCGATTAGGTGTTTGATTATACCATCTACTTTTAGCTAA
GTTAACTGCTGCTTCATCCCAGCGTTTTTGTTGAAGCATACGTAAAGAGTTAGTAAATCCTGCCACACCG
GTTTCTCCCATTTGGAAAACCATATTAATCAATGCAGCGCGACGAACCGCATCAAGAGAATCATAAACCG
GTTTTAATTTAGCATTTCTCAGAATTCCGCGAACAGCAGCATCAACATCCTGATTAAAGAGTTTTTCAGC
CTCATCTTTTGTAATTACACCATTAGTATTACGCCCAATAGCTTTATCTAATTCAGATTTAGCAGCATTA
AGTGATGGACTTTTTGTAAGCAAATGACCGATGCCAATTTCGTAATAGCCTTCTGTGTCTTTATAGATTT
TAAGTCTAAGACCTTCATCTATACGTAACATTTCAAATATATTCATAATACCTCCTAAGCATCGATGGAT
CCTGTTTCCTGTGTGAAATTGTTATCCGCTCACATTCCACACATTATACGAGCCGATGATAATGTCACAG
GGGATGGGGAGTAGCTGATCTGTTCNGTGGAATGTANCGNCCATCCCCATAANAGCGAGATATGCACAGG
GATGGNGANCCNGGCCCCGT
